Addgene plasmid #186864: pTRE3G-marmoset cGAS-HA
Purpose: Doxycycline-dependent expression of marmoset cGAS gene in mammalian cells by retroviral transduction
Depositing lab: Jonathan Kagan. Depositing organization: Boston Children's Hospital. Publication: Species-specific self-DNA detection mechanisms by mammalian cyclic GMP-AMP synthases. Mosallanejad K, Kennedy SN, Bahleda KM, Slavik KM, Zhou W, Govande AA, Hancks DC, Kranzusch PJ, Kagan JC. Sci Immunol. 2023 Jan 20;8(79):eabp9765. doi: 10.1126/sciimmunol.abp9765. Epub 2023 Jan 20. PubMed 36662885.
Backbone
  Vector backbone: pRetroX-TRE3G Vector
  Backbone manufacturer: Takara Bio
  Backbone size w/o insert (bp): 6600
  Vector type: Retroviral
  Selectable markers: Puromycin
Growth in bacteria
  Bacterial resistance: Ampicillin, 100 μg/mL
  Growth temperature: 37°C
  Growth strain: NEB Stable
  Copy number: High Copy
Gene/Insert
  Gene/Insert name: Marmoset cGAS with C-terminal HA tag (alt name: cGAS)
  Species: Cebuella pygmaea
  Insert size (bp): 1203
  Promoter: TRE3G
  Tag / fusion protein: HA (C terminal on insert)
  Cloning method: Ligation Independent Cloning
  Sequencing primers: 5′ pCEP_Fw (agagctcgtttagtgaaccg); 3′ MSCV_Rv (cagcggggctgctaaagcgcatgc)
Terms and licenses: Academic/Nonprofit Terms; Industry Terms: Not Available to Industry
Depositor comments: Contains Kozak sequence (gccacc) before start codon. Please visit https://www.biorxiv.org/content/10.1101/2022.03.09.483681v2 for bioRxiv preprint.
How to cite: pTRE3G-marmoset cGAS-HA was a gift from Jonathan Kagan (Addgene plasmid # 186864 ; http://n2t.net/addgene:186864 ; RRID:Addgene_186864)
