[The description below was written by a language model from this plasmid's Addgene catalogue record and pLannotate feature annotations shown in this document.]
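Description:
pTRE3G-marmoset cGAS-HA is a self-inactivating gammaretroviral transfer vector built on Takara Bio's pRetroX-TRE3G backbone, designed for doxycycline-dependent expression of marmoset cyclic GMP-AMP synthase (cGAS) in mammalian cells after retroviral transduction. In bacteria it is maintained as a high-copy plasmid through a ColE1/pUC-type origin and selected with ampicillin via the β-lactamase gene. The sequenced record is 8,264 nt.

The viral portion begins with a hybrid 5' end in which the CMV enhancer and promoter are fused to a truncated LTR, driving genomic RNA transcription in packaging cells. This is followed by a packaging signal and a truncated gag segment lacking its start codon, which support encapsidation. The U3-deleted 3' LTR inactivates LTR promoter activity after integration, which limits interference with the internal promoters.

The first internal cassette uses the TRE3GV promoter, a third-generation Tet-responsive promoter optimised for retroviral use. It is active only when the Tet-On 3G transactivator is present and bound to doxycycline. No transactivator is annotated on this plasmid, so it must be supplied separately. This promoter drives the cGAS coding sequence, which is preceded by a Kozak sequence and carries a C-terminal HA epitope tag. The annotation software labels the open reading frame by homology to human cGAS, and its annotated span (about 1.6 kb) is longer than the 1,203 bp insert size in the catalogue entry; the record does not explain this difference. The catalogue gives the source species as Cebuella pygmaea. Downstream, a mouse PGK promoter drives puromycin N-acetyltransferase for selection of transduced cells.

The associated study compared self-DNA detection mechanisms among mammalian cGAS orthologues, so the construct suits inducible, tag-detectable expression of the marmoset enzyme in stable cell lines.
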