Features (pLannotate 1.2.2; 19 found; start..end, strand, type, name):
    311..514     +  promoter       CMV promoter: human cytomegalovirus (CMV) immediate early promoter
    515..690     +  LTR            5' LTR (truncated): truncated long terminal repeat from Moloney murine sarcoma virus
    812..1086    +  misc_feature   MESV Ψ (fragment): packaging signal of murine embryonic stem cell virus
   1153..1569    +  CDS            gag (truncated): truncated Moloney murine leukemia virus (MMLV) gag gene lacking the start codon
   1609..1958    +  promoter       TRE3GV promoter: 3rd-generation Tet-responsive promoter that can be activated by binding of Tet-On® 3G, optimized for retroviral and lentiviral vectors
   1971..3548    +  CDS            CGAS: CGAS_HUMAN - Also known as C6orf150 From Homo sapiens (Human).
   3612..3639    +  CDS            3xHA (fragment): three tandem HA epitope tags
   3672..4171    +  promoter       PGK promoter: mouse phosphoglycerate kinase 1 promoter
   4192..4791    +  CDS            PuroR: puromycin N-acetyltransferase; pac from Streptomyces alboniger; confers resistance to puromycin
   4858..4930    +  CDS            env (fragment): murine leukemia virus gPr80 envelope polyprotein precursor; env; proteolytically cleaved into gp70SU and p15TM subunits
   4972..5397    +  LTR            3' LTR (ΔU3): self-inactivating 3' long terminal repeat (LTR) from Moloney murine leukemia virus
   5466..5506    +  CDS            rop (fragment): Rop protein, which maintains plasmids at low copy number; rop
   5608..5646    +  misc_feature   bom (fragment): basis of mobility region from pBR322
   5663..5992    +  promoter       SV40 promoter: SV40 enhancer and early promoter
   5998..6099    +  misc_feature   bom (fragment): basis of mobility region from pBR322
   6285..6873    -  rep_origin     ori: high-copy-number ColE1/pMB1/pBR322/pUC origin of replication
   7044..7904    -  CDS            AmpR: β-lactamase; bla; confers resistance to ampicillin, carbenicillin, and related antibiotics
   7905..8009    -  promoter       AmpR promoter: bla
   8195..310     +  enhancer       CMV enhancer (across the origin): human cytomegalovirus immediate early enhancer
>Addgene plasmid #186864 | pTRE3G-marmoset cGAS-HA | addgene full sequence | sequence record 366072 | Addgene NGS Result
GTTCCGCGTTACATAACTTACGGTAAATGGCCCGCCTGGCTGACCGCCCAACGACCCCCGCCCATTGACG
TCAATAATGACGTATGTTCCCATAGTAACGCCAATAGGGACTTTCCATTGACGTCAATGGGTGGAGTATT
TACGGTAAACTGCCCACTTGGCAGTACATCAAGTGTATCATATGCCAAGTACGCCCCCTATTGACGTCAA
TGACGGTAAATGGCCCGCCTGGCATTATGCCCAGTACATGACCTTATGGGACTTTCCTACTTGGCAGTAC
ATCTACGTATTAGTCATCGCTATTACCATGGTGATGCGGTTTTGGCAGTACATCAATGGGCGTGGATAGC
GGTTTGACTCACGGGGATTTCCAAGTCTCCACCCCATTGACGTCAATGGGAGTTTGTTTTGGCACCAAAA
TCAACGGGACTTTCCAAAATGTCGTAACAACTCCGCCCCATTGACGCAAATGGGCGGTAGGCGTGTACGG
TGGGAGGTCTATATAAGCAGAGCTCAATAAAAGAGCCCACAACCCCTCACTCGGCGCGCCAGTCTTCCGA
TAGACTGCGTCGCCCGGGTACCCGTATTCCCAATAAAGCCTCTTGCTGTTTGCATCCGAATCGTGGTCTC
GCTGTTCCTTGGGAGGGTCTCCTCTGAGTGATTGACTACCCACGACGGGGGTCTTTCATTTGGGGGCTCG
TCCGGGATTTGGAGACCCCTGCCCAGGGACCACCGACCCACCACCGGGAGGTAAGCTGGCCAGCAACTTA
TCTGTGTCTGTCCGATTGTCTAGTGTCTATGTTTGATGTTATGCGCCTGCGTCTGTACTAGTTAGCTAAC
TAGCTCTGTATCTGGCGGACCCGTGGTGGAACTGACGAGTTCTGAACACCCGGCCGCAACCCTGGGAGAC
GTCCCAGGGACTTTGGGGGCCGTTTTTGTGGCCCGACCTGAGGAAGGGAGTCGATGTGGAATCCGACCCC
GTCAGGATATGTGGTTCTGGTAGGAGACGAGAACCTAAAACAGTTCCCGCCTCCGTCTGAATTTTTGCTT
TCGGTTTGGAACCGAAGCCGCGCGTCTTGTCTGCTGCAGCGCTGCAGCATCGTTCTGTGTTGTCTCTGTC
TGACTGTGTTTCTGTATTTGTCTGAAAATTAGGGCCAGACTGTTACCACTCCCTTAAGTTTGACCTTAGG
TCACTGGAAAGATGTCGAGCGGATCGCTCACAACCAGTCGGTAGATGTCAAGAAGAGACGTTGGGTTACC
TTCTGCTCTGCAGAATGGCCAACCTTTAACGTCGGATGGCCGCGAGACGGCACCTTTAACCGAGACCTCA
TCACCCAGGTTAAGATCAAGGTCTTTTCACCTGGCCCGCATGGACACCCAGACCAGGTCCCCTACATCGT
GACCTGGGAAGCCTTGGCTTTTGACCCCCCTCCCTGGGTCAAGCCCTTTGTACACCCTAAGCCTCCGCCT
CCTCTTCCTCCATCCGCCCCGTCTCTCCCCCTTGAACCTCCTCGTTCGACCCCGCCTCGATCCTCCCTTT
ATCCAGCCCTCACTCCTTCTCTAGGCGCCGGAATTGAAGATCTCGATGAGGCCCTTTCGTCTTCACTCGA
GTTTACTCCCTATCAGTGATAGAGAACGTATGAAGAGTTTACTCCCTATCAGTGATAGAGAACGTATGCA
GACTTTACTCCCTATCAGTGATAGAGAACGTATAAGGAGTTTACTCCCTATCAGTGATAGAGAACGTATG
ACCAGTTTACTCCCTATCAGTGATAGAGAACGTATCTACAGTTTACTCCCTATCAGTGATAGAGAACGTA
TATCCAGTTTACTCCCTATCAGTGATAGAGAACGTATGTCGAGGTAGGCGTGTACGGTGGGCGCCTATAA
AAGCAGAGCTCGTTTAGTGAACCGTCAGATCGCCTGGAGCAATTCCACAACACTTTTGTCTTATACTTGG
ATCCGCCACCATGCAGCCTCGACGCGGAAAGGCCACGCGGAGAGCTTCCCAGGCCCGAGCCACCGCTCCC
GAGGCTTCTGCGCCAAGCGCCAGGGGCGCCCGGACGGACCCAAACCAGTCTCTGGCTGCTCCGGAGGCCG
CCCGGCCCCACGCGGGAAAGTTCGGCCCCGCCAGGGGGTCGGGTAGTAGGCAGAAGAAGAACGCCCAGGA
CACCCAGGAAAGGCCGCCAGCCCGTGAGCTGGGGGCCCGCCCCAAGAAGGTCCCTCAGCGCGCCGAGGAC
GCGCGGCTCTCGGACGCCATCAGCGCCTCTGGGGCGGAGGCGGGAGAGCCTCCCGAGGCTCCCGAGCCGG
CTTTTTCCAGAGCTGGTTCTCGCCGCCCGACGGGTGCGCGCTGCTCTGCGGAGCCCAGACCCCCGCCCGG
GCCCCGGGACTTGCCCAGCCCCGGCCTGCCGGTCTCCGGCCCCATCCTCGGCCGAAGGGAGTCGGCGCCG
CGGACCAGGAAGCTCCGGGCGGTTTTAGAGAAGTTAAGGCTAAGTCGCGACGATGTCTCCAACGCGGCCA
AGGTGGTGAACAGCGTTGTGGACCACCTGCTGGGCAGACTGCAGCAGTGCGAGTCCGAGTTCAAAGGCAA
GTTCAAAGTGGAGTCGCTGCACACCGGGAGCTACTATGAGCGCGTGAAGATTTCTACACCTAATGAATTT
GATGTCATGTTTAAACTGGAACTCCCCAGAATCCAACTAGAAGAATATTCCAACACTGGTGCATATTACT
TTGTGAAATTCAAAAGAAATCTGAAAGAAAATCCTCTGAGACAATTTTTAGAAGATGAAATATTATCAGC
TTCTAAGATGCTGTCTAAGTTTAGGAAAATCATTAAGGAAGAAATTAAAAACATGCAAGATACAGATGTC
ATCATGGAGAGGAAAAGAAGAGGGAGCCCTGCTGTAACACTTCTTATTAGAAAAGAAATATCTGTGGATA
TAATCCTGGCTTTGGAATCAAAAAGTAGCTGGCCTGCTAGCACCCAGAAAGGCCTGCCCATCAAAAACTG
GCTTTCAGCGAAAGTTAGGACGAAGCTAAGACGAGAGCCATTTTACCTTGTACCCAAGCATGCAAAGGAA
GGAAATAGTTTCCAAGAAGAAACATGGCGGCTATCCTTCTCTCACATTGAAAAGGAAATTTTGAGGGATC
ATGGACAATCTAAAACGTGTTGTGAAGAGAAAGGAGTGAAATGTTGCAGGAAAGATTGTTTAAAACTGAT
GAAATACCTTTTAGAACGGCTGAAAGAAAAGTTTAAAAGTGGAAAACATATGGATAAATTCTGTTCTTAT
CATGTGAAAACTGCTTTCTTTCACGTATGTACCGAGAACCCTCAAGACAGTCAGTGGGACCCCAAAGATC
TGGAGCTCTGCTTTGATAACTGCCTGACATACTTTCTTCAGTGCCTCAGGACAGAAAAACTTGAACATTA
TTTCATTCCTGCATTCAATCTATTCTCTAGCAACTTAATTGACAAAAAAAGTAAAGAATTTCTGTCAAAG
CAAATTGAACATGAAAGAAACAATGAGTTTCCAGTTTTTGGTGAATTTCGAGATTCTATGTTTAGAAAAA
ATTTGAGTGACTCTCAGTCCTGGAGAATACCAAAAAAATTTTACCCATACGATGTTCCAGATTACGCTTG
AGCGGCCGCGCCGGCGGGCCCGAATTCTACCGGGTAGGGGAGGCGCTTTTCCCAAGGCAGTCTGGAGCAT
GCGCTTTAGCAGCCCCGCTGGGCACTTGGCGCTACACAAGTGGCCTCTGGCCTCGCACACATTCCACATC
CACCGGTAGGCGCCAACCGGCTCCGTTCTTTGGTGGCCCCTTCGCGCCACCTTCTACTCCTCCCCTAGTC
AGGAAGTTCCCCCCCGCCCCGCAGCTCGCGTCGTGCAGGACGTGACAAATGGAAGTAGCACGTCTCACTA
GTCTCGTGCAGATGGACAGCACCGCTGAGCAATGGAAGCGGGTAGGCCTTTGGGGCAGCGGCCAATAGCA
GCTTTGCTCCTTCGCTTTCTGGGCTCAGAGGCTGGGAAGGGGTGGGTCCGGGGGCGGGCTCAGGGGCGGG
CTCAGGGGCGGGGCGGGCGCCCGAAGGTCCTCCGGAGGCCCGGCATTCTGCACGCTTCAAAAGCGCACGT
CTGCCGCGCTGTTCTCCTCTTCCTCATCTCCGGGCCTTTCGACCTGCAGCCCAAGCTTACCATGACCGAG
TACAAGCCCACGGTGCGCCTCGCCACCCGCGACGACGTCCCCAGGGCCGTACGCACCCTCGCCGCCGCGT
TCGCCGACTACCCCGCCACGCGCCACACCGTCGATCCGGACCGCCACATCGAGCGGGTCACCGAGCTGCA
AGAACTCTTCCTCACGCGCGTCGGGCTCGACATCGGCAAGGTGTGGGTCGCGGACGACGGCGCCGCGGTG
GCGGTCTGGACCACGCCGGAGAGCGTCGAAGCGGGGGCGGTGTTCGCCGAGATCGGCCCGCGCATGGCCG
AGTTGAGCGGTTCCCGGCTGGCCGCGCAGCAACAGATGGAAGGCCTCCTGGCGCCGCACCGGCCCAAGGA
GCCCGCGTGGTTCCTGGCCACCGTCGGCGTCTCGCCCGACCACCAGGGCAAGGGTCTGGGCAGCGCCGTC
GTGCTCCCCGGAGTGGAGGCGGCCGAGCGCGCCGGGGTGCCCGCCTTCCTGGAGACCTCCGCGCCCCGCA
ACCTCCCCTTCTACGAGCGGCTCGGCTTCACCGTCACCGCCGACGTCGAGGTGCCCGAAGGACCGCGCAC
CTGGTGCATGACCCGCAAGCCCGGTGCCTGACGCCCGCCCCACGACCCGCAGCGCCCGACCGAAAGGAGC
GCACGACCCCATGCATCGGCGTCTCGAGATATCAGTGGTCCAGGCTCTAGTTTTGACTCAACAATATCAC
CAGCTGAAGCCTATAGAGTACGAGCCATAGATAAAATAAAAGATTTTATTTAGTCTCCAGAAAAAGGGGG
GAATGAAAGACCCCACCTGTAGGTTTGGCAAGCTAGCTTAAGTAACGCCATTTTGCAAGGCATGGAAAAA
TACATAACTGAGAATAGAGAAGTTCAGATCAAGGTCAGGAACAGATGGAACAGGGTCGACCCTAGAGAAC
CATCAGATGTTTCCAGGGTGCCCCAAGGACCTGAAATGACCCTGTGCCTTATTTGAACTAACCAATCAGT
TCGCTTCTCGCTTCTGTTCGCGCGCTTCTGCTCCCCGAGCTCAATAAAAGAGCCCACAACCCCTCACTCG
GGGCGCCAGTCCTCCGATTGACTGAGTCGCCCGGGTACCCGTGTATCCAATAAACCCTCTTGCAGTTGCA
TCCGACTTGTGGTCTCGCTGTTCCTTGGGAGGGTCTCCTCTGAGTGATTGACTACCCGTCAGCGGGGGTC
TTTCATTTGGGGGCTCGTCCGGGATCGGGAGACCCCTGCCCAGGGACCACCGACCCACCACCGGGAGGTA
AGCTGGCTGCCTCGCGCGTTTCGGTGATGACGGTGAAAACCTCTGACACATGCAGCTCCCGGAGACGGTC
ACAGCTTGTCTGTAAGCGGATGCCGGGAGCAGACAAGCCCGTCAGGGCGCGTCAGCGGGTGTTGGCGGGT
GTCGGGGCGCAGCCATGACCCAGTCACGTAGCGATAGCGGAGTGTAGATCCGGCTGTGGAATGTGTGTCA
GTTAGGGTGTGGAAAGTCCCCAGGCTCCCCAGCAGGCAGAAGTATGCAAAGCATGCATCTCAATTAGTCA
GCAACCAGGTGTGGAAAGTCCCCAGGCTCCCCAGCAGGCAGAAGTATGCAAAGCATGCATCTCAATTAGT
CAGCAACCATAGTCCCGCCCCTAACTCCGCCCATCCCGCCCCTAACTCCGCCCAGTTCCGCCCATTCTCC
GCCCCATGGCTGACTAATTTTTTTTATTTATGCAGAGGCCGAGGCCGCCTCGGCCTCTGAGCTATTCCAG
AAGTAGTGAGGAGGCTTTTTTGGAGGCCTAGGCTTTTGCAAAAAGCTTACTGGCTTAACTATGCGGCATC
AGAGCAGATTGTACTGAGAGTGCACCATATGCGGTGTGAAATACCGCACAGATGCGTAAGGAGAAAATAC
CGCATCAGGCGCTCTTCCGCTTCCTCGCTCACTGACTCGCTGCGCTCGGTCGTTCGGCTGCGGCGAGCGG
TATCAGCTCACTCAAAGGCGGTAATACGGTTATCCACAGAATCAGGGGATAACGCAGGAAAGAACATGTG
AGCAAAAGGCCAGCAAAAGGCCAGGAACCGTAAAAAGGCCGCGTTGCTGGCGTTTTTCCATAGGCTCCGC
CCCCCTGACGAGCATCACAAAAATCGACGCTCAAGTCAGAGGTGGCGAAACCCGACAGGACTATAAAGAT
ACCAGGCGTTTCCCCCTGGAAGCTCCCTCGTGCGCTCTCCTGTTCCGACCCTGCCGCTTACCGGATACCT
GTCCGCCTTTCTCCCTTCGGGAAGCGTGGCGCTTTCTCATAGCTCACGCTGTAGGTATCTCAGTTCGGTG
TAGGTCGTTCGCTCCAAGCTGGGCTGTGTGCACGAACCCCCCGTTCAGCCCGACCGCTGCGCCTTATCCG
GTAACTATCGTCTTGAGTCCAACCCGGTAAGACACGACTTATCGCCACTGGCAGCAGCCACTGGTAACAG
GATTAGCAGAGCGAGGTATGTAGGCGGTGCTACAGAGTTCTTGAAGTGGTGGCCTAACTACGGCTACACT
AGAAGGACAGTATTTGGTATCTGCGCTCTGCTGAAGCCAGTTACCTTCGGAAAAAGAGTTGGTAGCTCTT
GATCCGGCAAACAAACCACCGCTGGTAGCGGTGGTTTTTTTGTTTGCAAGCAGCAGATTACGCGCAGAAA
AAAAGGATCTCAAGAAGATCCTTTGATCTTTTCTACGGGGTCTGACGCTCAGTGGAACGAAAACTCACGT
TAAGGGATTTTGGTCATGAGATTATCAAAAAGGATCTTCACCTAGATCCTTTTAAATTAAAAATGAAGTT
TTAAATCAATCTAAAGTATATATGAGTAAACTTGGTCTGACAGTTACCAATGCTTAATCAGTGAGGCACC
TATCTCAGCGATCTGTCTATTTCGTTCATCCATAGTTGCCTGACTCCCCGTCGTGTAGATAACTACGATA
CGGGAGGGCTTACCATCTGGCCCCAGTGCTGCAATGATACCGCGAGACCCACGCTCACCGGCTCCAGATT
TATCAGCAATAAACCAGCCAGCCGGAAGGGCCGAGCGCAGAAGTGGTCCTGCAACTTTATCCGCCTCCAT
CCAGTCTATTAATTGTTGCCGGGAAGCTAGAGTAAGTAGTTCGCCAGTTAATAGTTTGCGCAACGTTGTT
GCCATTGCTGCAGGCATCGTGGTGTCACGCTCGTCGTTTGGTATGGCTTCATTCAGCTCCGGTTCCCAAC
GATCAAGGCGAGTTACATGATCCCCCATGTTGTGCAAAAAAGCGGTTAGCTCCTTCGGTCCTCCGATCGT
TGTCAGAAGTAAGTTGGCCGCAGTGTTATCACTCATGGTTATGGCAGCACTGCATAATTCTCTTACTGTC
ATGCCATCCGTAAGATGCTTTTCTGTGACTGGTGAGTACTCAACCAAGTCATTCTGAGAATAGTGTATGC
GGCGACCGAGTTGCTCTTGCCCGGCGTCAACACGGGATAATACCGCGCCACATAGCAGAACTTTAAAAGT
GCTCATCATTGGAAAACGTTCTTCGGGGCGAAAACTCTCAAGGATCTTACCGCTGTTGAGATCCAGTTCG
ATGTAACCCACTCGTGCACCCAACTGATCTTCAGCATCTTTTACTTTCACCAGCGTTTCTGGGTGAGCAA
AAACAGGAAGGCAAAATGCCGCAAAAAAGGGAATAAGGGCGACACGGAAATGTTGAATACTCATACTCTT
CCTTTTTCAATATTATTGAAGCATTTATCAGGGTTATTGTCTCATGAGCGGATACATATTTGAATGTATT
TAGAAAAATAAACAAATAGGGGTTCCGCGCACATTTCCCCGAAAAGTGCCACCTGACGTCTAAGAAACCA
TTATTATCATGACATTAACCTATAAAAATAGGCGTATCACGAGGCCCTTTCGTCTTCAAGAATTAGCTTG
GCCATTGCATACGTTGTATCCATATCATAATATGTACATTTATATTGGCTCATGTCCAACATTACCGCCA
TGTTGACATTGATTATTGACTAGTTATTAATAGTAATCAATTACGGGGTCATTAGTTCATAGCCCATATA
TGGA
